Addgene plasmid #227894: pML307_SEC61B-N-term_XTEN80-mEGFP-3xHA_pTMPLT
Purpose: Homology repair template for genome engineering. Organelle endogenous marker expressing GFP and epitope tags for mass spectrometry.
Depositing lab: Manuel Leonetti. Depositing organization: Chan Zuckerberg Biohub. Publication: Global organelle profiling reveals subcellular localization and remodeling at proteome scale. Hein MY, Peng D, Todorova V, McCarthy F, Kim K, Liu C, Savy L, Januel C, Baltazar-Nunez R, Sekhar M, Vaid S, Bax S, Vangipuram M, Burgess J, Njoya L, Wang E, Ivanov IE, Byrum JR, Pradeep S, Gonzalez CG, Aniseia Y, Creery JS, McMorrow AH, Sunshine S, Yeung-Levy S, DeFelice BC, Mehta SB, Itzhak DN, Elias JE, Leonetti MD. Cell. 2024 Dec 26:S0092-8674(24)01344-8. doi: 10.1016/j.cell.2024.11.028. PubMed 39742809.
Backbone
  Vector backbone: pTwist Amp High Copy
  Backbone manufacturer: Twist Biosciences
  Vector type: CRISPR
Growth in bacteria
  Bacterial resistance: Ampicillin, 100 μg/mL
  Growth temperature: 37°C
  Growth strain: DH5alpha
  Copy number: High Copy
Gene/Insert
  Gene/Insert name: SEC61B homology arms with mEGFP-3xHA for insertion at N terminus
  Species: H. sapiens (human)
  Cloning method: Golden Gate
Terms and licenses: Academic/Nonprofit Terms; Industry Terms: Not Available to Industry
How to cite: pML307_SEC61B-N-term_XTEN80-mEGFP-3xHA_pTMPLT was a gift from Manuel Leonetti (Addgene plasmid # 227894 ; http://n2t.net/addgene:227894 ; RRID:Addgene_227894)
