[The description below was written by a language model from this plasmid's Addgene catalogue record and pLannotate feature annotations shown in this document.]
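Description:
pML307_SEC61B-N-term_XTEN80-mEGFP-3xHA_pTMPLT is a CRISPR homology-directed repair donor plasmid built on the pTwist Amp High Copy backbone and assembled by Golden Gate cloning. It is maintained in E. coli through a high-copy ColE1/pUC-type origin and selected with ampicillin via the β-lactamase gene and its native promoter. Short remnants of lacZα and an attB1 site are also annotated, apparently vestigial backbone sequence with no evident role in the design. The sequenced plasmid is about 4.9 kb.

The payload is a tag cassette flanked by human genomic homology arms that direct insertion at the N terminus of the endogenous SEC61B gene, which encodes the β subunit of the Sec61 translocon in the endoplasmic reticulum membrane. In the annotated sequence, HA epitope sequence (detected only as a partial 3xHA match) lies upstream of the monomeric mEGFP coding sequence, and a fragment of the Sec61β coding sequence follows a few hundred bases downstream, marking the start of the right homology arm. That gap is consistent with the XTEN80 linker named in the plasmid title, though the linker itself is not annotated. The upstream arm contains a short fragment matching ALG2 on the opposite strand, presumably neighbouring genomic sequence. No mammalian promoter is annotated, as expected for a knock-in template in which the fusion is driven from the native SEC61B locus after repair of a nuclease-induced break; the guide RNA and nuclease must be supplied separately and are not described in the record.

The resulting cell lines express endogenously regulated, GFP- and HA-tagged Sec61β as an organelle marker, allowing fluorescence imaging as well as epitope-based capture for mass spectrometry profiling of organelles.
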