Features (pLannotate 1.2.2; 9 found; start..end, strand, type, name):
     26..886     -  CDS            AmpR: β-lactamase; bla; confers resistance to ampicillin, carbenicillin, and related antibiotics
    887..991     -  promoter       AmpR promoter: bla
   1078..1121    -  CDS            lacZα (fragment): LacZα fragment of β-galactosidase; lacZ fragment
   1195..1290    -  CDS            ALG2 (fragment): ALG2_HUMAN - Experimental evidence at protein level: Swiss-Prot protein existence level 1. Mannosylates Man(2)GlcNAc(2)-dolichol diphosphate and Man(1)GlcNAc(2)-dolichol diphosphate to form Man(3)GlcNAc(2)-dolichol diphosphate. From Homo sapiens (Human).
   1990..2016    +  CDS            3xHA (fragment): three tandem HA epitope tags
   2056..2769    +  CDS            mEGFP: mEGFP is a basic (constitutively fluorescent) green fluorescent protein published in 2002, derived from Aequorea victoria. It has moderate acid sensitivity.
   3075..3171    +  CDS            Sec61β (fragment): human Sec61β subunit of the translocon in the endoplasmic reticulum; SEC61B
   4090..4678    -  rep_origin     ori: high-copy-number ColE1/pMB1/pBR322/pUC origin of replication
   4795..4819    -  protein_bind   attB1: mutant version of attB; recombination site for the Gateway® BP reaction BP Clonase™
>Addgene plasmid #227894 | pML307_SEC61B-N-term_XTEN80-mEGFP-3xHA_pTMPLT | addgene full sequence | sequence record 452480 | Addgene NGS Result
TATATGAGTAAACTTGGTCTGACAGTTACCAATGCTTAATCAGTGAGGCACCTATCTCAGCGATCTGTCT
ATTTCGTTCATCCATAGTTGCCTGACTCCCCGTCGTGTAGATAACTACGATACGGGAGGGCTTACCATCT
GGCCCCAGTGCTGCAATGATACCGCGAGAGCCACGCTCACCGGCTCCAGATTTATCAGCAATAAACCAGC
CAGCCGGAAGGGCCGAGCGCAGAAGTGGTCCTGCAACTTTATCCGCCTCCATCCAGTCTATTAATTGTTG
CCGGGAAGCTAGAGTAAGTAGTTCGCCAGTTAATAGTTTGCGCAACGTTGTTGCCATTGCTACAGGCATC
GTGGTGTCACGCTCGTCGTTTGGTATGGCTTCATTCAGCTCCGGTTCCCAACGATCAAGGCGAGTTACAT
GATCCCCCATGTTGTGCAAAAAAGCGGTTAGCTCCTTCGGTCCTCCGATCGTTGTCAGAAGTAAGTTGGC
CGCAGTGTTATCACTCATGGTTATGGCAGCACTGCATAATTCTCTTACTGTCATGCCATCCGTAAGATGC
TTTTCTGTGACTGGTGAGTACTCAACCAAGTCATTCTGAGAATAGTGTATGCGGCGACCGAGTTGCTCTT
GCCCGGCGTCAATACGGGATAATACCGCGCCACATAGCAGAACTTTAAAAGTGCTCATCATTGGAAAACG
TTCTTCGGGGCGAAAACTCTCAAGGATCTTACCGCTGTTGAGATCCAGTTCGATGTAACCCACTCGTGCA
CCCAACTGATCTTCAGCATCTTTTACTTTCACCAGCGTTTCTGGGTGAGCAAAAACAGGAAGGCAAAATG
CCGCAAAAAAGGGAATAAGGGCGACACGGAAATGTTGAATACTCATACTCTTCCTTTTTCAATATTATTG
AAGCATTTATCAGGGTTATTGTCTCATGAGCGGATACATATTTGAATGTATTTAGAAAAATAAACAAATA
GGGGTTCCGCGCACATTTCCCCGAAAAGTGCCAGATACCTGAAACAAAACCCATCGTACGGCCAAGGAAG
TCTCCAATAACTGTGATCCACCACAAGCGCCAGGGTTTTCCCAGTCACGACGTTGTAAAACGACGGCCAG
TCATGCATAATCCGCACGCATCTGGAATAAGGAAGTGCCATTCCGCCTGACCTGGAGCTTACTGGTGTCA
CTTCCAGCCGCTCAGCGCCGCCCACGCCCAGGTCTGGGTGGAGGAACAGCACCGACGGCTTGGGAACCGA
GTCCCGTTCCCGGCCCTGCTCCTCCGCCATGGCCCTGGAGCCGCAACTGCACCCCGCACCCTGATGGGGG
TCTTCTGCGCAAGCTCCGCGCTCGTAGCTCCCAGCTGGCCACTGCGGGCCGACCCCGCCCTGCCGTACGT
GCGTCAGTTAGGCCACATCAGCGCAAATCTGTGAGGGTCTAGTAACTGCCTGAGAAAATATCTTGTCTGA
CCCCGGTTATATTTTTCCTTCGGTAGGGATTGGACTTTCTGAAGGACGTTGTGATCCAAAGGAAGGAGGC
CGGAGGACTCTACTTCCCATACAGCAGGTAACTAAGTTGTCTGTAGCAGACTGTCTACAGGCATATCGTG
AGACGACCCAGGCGTCCCTGGGGTCAGAGAGGACCTTGCCTGCAAGTCCGGGGGCGGGGCCTGAGTCAGT
CTCGCCAGCTGCCGGTCTTTCGGGGGCTCCGTAACTTTCTATCCGTCCGCGTCAGCGCCTTGCCACCCTC
ATCTCCAATATGGTATGGCGGCCCTTCCATGATCCCCGCCTCTCCCAGAAGCCCTGACTCCTCCTGCTTT
GCGCCGTGCTTTTCCTCTGTAGCTCCCTTGCTTCCCCCAGCCTCGGGTGTGGGTGTCTAGGCCGGGGTTC
TGGGGCAGGCCTGCCGCGCTCACCCGTCTGTCTGCTTGTCTCCCTCTACAGCCTAGTGGTGGTACTTCCG
GGTACCCATACGATGTTCCAGATTACGCTTATCCGTATGACGTCCCGGACTATGCATACCCCTACGATGT
ACCCGATTACGCCGCTGGAGCTGGCGTGAGCAAGGGCGAGGAGCTGTTCACCGGGGTGGTGCCCATCCTG
GTCGAGCTGGACGGCGACGTAAACGGCCACAAGTTCAGCGTGTCCGGCGAGGGCGAGGGCGATGCCACCT
ACGGCAAGCTGACCCTGAAGTTCATCTGCACCACCGGCAAGCTGCCCGTGCCCTGGCCCACCCTCGTGAC
CACCCTGACCTACGGCGTGCAGTGCTTCAGCCGCTACCCCGACCACATGAAGCAGCACGACTTCTTCAAG
TCCGCCATGCCCGAAGGCTACGTCCAGGAGCGCACCATCTTCTTCAAGGACGACGGCAACTACAAGACCC
GCGCCGAGGTGAAGTTCGAGGGCGACACCCTGGTGAACCGCATCGAGCTGAAGGGCATCGACTTCAAGGA
GGACGGCAACATCCTGGGGCACAAGCTGGAGTACAACTACAACAGCCACAACGTCTATATCATGGCCGAC
AAGCAGAAGAACGGCATCAAGGTGAACTTCAAGATCCGCCACAACATCGAGGACGGCAGCGTGCAGCTCG
CCGACCACTACCAGCAGAACACCCCCATCGGCGACGGCCCCGTGCTGCTGCCCGACAACCACTACCTGAG
CACCCAGTCCAAGCTGAGCAAAGACCCCAACGAGAAGCGCGATCACATGGTCCTGCTGGAGTTCGTGACC
GCCGCCGGGATCACTCTCGGCATGGACGAGCTGTACAAGGGTGGCGGATTGGAAGTTTTGTTTCAAGGTC
CAGGATCTAACGGCAGCGGAGGGCCGAGCTCTGGCGCACCCCCACCAAGTGGAGGGTCACCTGCCGGGTC
CCCAACATCTACTGAAGAAGGCACCAGCGAATCCGCAACGCCCGAGTCAGGCCCTGGTACCTCCACAGAA
CCATCTGAAGGTAGTGCGCCTGGTTCCCCAGCTGGAAGCCCTACTTCCACCGAAGAAGGCACGTCAACCG
AACCAAGTGAAGGATCTGCCCCTGGGACCAGCACTGAACCATCTGAGGGTGCAGGGAGTGGAAGTGGTCC
GACCCCCAGTGGCACTAACGTGGGATCCTCAGGGCGCTCTCCCAGCAAAGCAGTGGCCGCCCGGGCGGCG
GGATCCACTGTCCGGCAGAGGTAAGGAACCCTGCAGTTCGTTCGCTTCCAGACTCGGAGATAGGACCCAG
AACCTCGCTGATTCTGGGGTGGAGTCCCTAGCATGTGAAGATTGACAAAGGCAAAATGAGCTTCTAGTGA
CGTGGCCGTGGGAGTAGTTAAAGGCCTTTTGGGAGGAAGGCGACATTTTTTTTCTCGTTGCTCAGTTTAG
GGCACTACTCTTAAAAAAGGAAAGTTAACAAACTGGAATAGAGTCAGAGATAACTTTGAGAAAACCGATG
TCATTAAACTGGTGTCTCTGGACCTGAGGTTTGCACTCACATTTCCATCTGGCGGCCCCATAAGCAATCT
GTCCTACAGATAACTCGTCCTACACAAAACTTAGTCTCTTTTCAGCTCAGCTCTCTCACTCTCAATTATA
TCTCCTTACTTCCATATGGCACTGTTGTACACTCATTTACTCAGAGCCAGAAACGTCAGCGTCATCTTGG
ATTTTTCTTATGCTCTTTCTCTCTCTAGTCATATGCCAGACTTTAAACTCTGCTTGAAAGCTTTCTCATA
AGCTCTTTCCTTTTCCCTTTCTACTGCTTTGCATTTGCTACTTAACCCTTTTCTTCAGGCTGTTTGCTTT
CCAGTCCATCGTTCGCTCTGCTGTTACTCTTCTGCGTAGTTTCTGCGTCAGAAGACCGTCAGTGAAGGCT
AGGTGGAGGCTCAGTGATGATAAGTCTGCGATGGTGGATGCATGTGTCATGGTCATAGCTGTTTCCTGTG
TGAAATTGTTATCCGCTCAGAGGGCACAATCCTATTCCGCGCTATCCGACAATCTCCAAGACATTAGGTG
GAGTTCAGTTCGGCGTATGGCATATGTCGCTGGAAAGAACATGTGAGCAAAAGGCCAGCAAAAGGCCAGG
AACCGTAAAAAGGCCGCGTTGCTGGCGTTTTTCCATAGGCTCCGCCCCCCTGACGAGCATCACAAAAATC
GACGCTCAAGTCAGAGGTGGCGAAACCCGACAGGACTATAAAGATACCAGGCGTTTCCCCCTGGAAGCTC
CCTCGTGCGCTCTCCTGTTCCGACCCTGCCGCTTACCGGATACCTGTCCGCCTTTCTCCCTTCGGGAAGC
GTGGCGCTTTCTCATAGCTCACGCTGTAGGTATCTCAGTTCGGTGTAGGTCGTTCGCTCCAAGCTGGGCT
GTGTGCACGAACCCCCCGTTCAGCCCGACCGCTGCGCCTTATCCGGTAACTATCGTCTTGAGTCCAACCC
GGTAAGACACGACTTATCGCCACTGGCAGCAGCCACTGGTAACAGGATTAGCAGAGCGAGGTATGTAGGC
GGTGCTACAGAGTTCTTGAAGTGGTGGCCTAACTACGGCTACACTAGAAGAACAGTATTTGGTATCTGCG
CTCTGCTGAAGCCAGTTACCTTCGGAAAAAGAGTTGGTAGCTCTTGATCCGGCAAACAAACCACCGCTGG
TAGCGGTGGTTTTTTTGTTTGCAAGCAGCAGATTACGCGCAGAAAAAAAGGATCTCAAGAAGATCCTTTG
ATCTTTTCTACGGGGTCTGACGCTCTATTCAACAAAGCCGCCGTCCCGTCAAGTCAGCGTAAATGGGTAG
GGGGCTTCAAATCGTCCTCGTGATACCAATTCGGAGCCTGCTTTTTTGTACAAACTTGTTGATAATGGCA
ATTCAAGGATCTTCACCTAGATCCTTTTAAATTAAAAATGAAGTTTTAAATCAATCTAAAGTA
